>Addgene plasmid #219855 | pDRF1 Cyterm-ymStayGold | addgene full sequence | sequence record 437577 | Addgene NGS Result
CAAGCTTCCTGAAACGGAGAAACATAAACAGGCATTGCTGGGATCACCCATACATCACTCTGTTTTGCCT
GACCTTTTCCGGTAATTTGAAAACAAACCCGGTCTCGAAGCGGAGATCCGGCGATAATTACCGCAGAAAT
AAACCCATACACGAGACGTAGAACCAGCCGCACATGGCCGGAGAAACTCCTGCGAGAATTTCGTAAACTC
GCGCGCATTGCATCTGTATTTCCTAATGCGGCACTTCCAGGCCTCGATCGAGACCGTTTATCCATTGCTT
TTTTGTTGTCTTTTTCCCTCGTTCACAGAAAGTCTGAAGAAGCTATAGTAGAACTATGAGCTTTTTTTGT
TTCTGTTTTCCTTTTTTTTTTTTTTACCTCTGTGGAAATTGTTACTCTCACACTCTTTAGTTCGTTTGTT
TGTTTTGTTTATTCCAATTATGACCGGTGACGAAACGTGGTCGATGGTGGGTACCGCTTATGCTCCCCTC
CATTAGTTTCGATTATATAAAAAGGCCAAATATTGTATTATTTTCAAATGTCCTATCATTATCGTCTAAC
ATCTAATTTCTCTTAAATTTTTTCTCTTTCTTTCCTATAACACCAATAGTGAAAATCTTTTTTTCTTCTA
TATCTACAAAAACTTTTTTTTTCTATCAACCTCGTTGATAAATTTTTTCTTTAACAATCGTTAATAATTA
ATTAATTGGAAAATAACCATTTTTTCTCTCTTTTATACACACATTCAAAAGAAAGAAAAAAAATATACCC
CAGCCTCGACTAGTGAATTCGCGGCCATCACAAGTTTGTACAAAAAAGCAGGCTGCTAGCGCTACCGGAC
TCAGATCTGGTACCCCTTGCAGCTTCCAGTTGTCAGGAAGAGAAGGCTCCCATGGATCCTGTGGTGGTGC
TGGGGCTCTGTCTCTCCTGTTTGCTTCTCCTTTCACTCTGGAAACAGAGCTATGGGGGAGGGAAGCTTCG
AATTCTGCAGTCGACGGTACCGCGGGCCCGGGATCCACCGGTCGCCACCATGGTTTCTACTGGTGAAGAA
TTGTTTACTGGTGTTGTTCCATTCAAGTTCCAATTAAAGGGTACTATTAACGGTAAGTCTTTCACTGTTG
AAGGTGAAGGTGAAGGTAACTCTCATGAAGGTTCTCATAAGGGTAAGTACGTTTGTACTTCTGGTAAGTT
GCCAATGTCTTGGGCTGCTTTAGGTACTTCTTTCGGTTACGGTATGAAGTACTACACTAAGTACCCATCT
GGTTTGAAGAACTGGTTCCATGAAGTTATGCCTGAAGGTTTCACTTACGATAGACATATTCAATACAAGG
GTGATGGTTCTATTCATGCTAAGCATCAACATTTCATGAAGAACGGTACTTACCATAACATTGTTGAATT
CACTGGTCAAGATTTCAAGGAAAACTCCCCAGTTTTGACTGGTGATATGGATGTTTCTTTGCCAAACGAA
GTTCAACATATTCCAATTGATGATGGTGTTGAATGTACTGTTACTTTGCAATACCCATTGTTGTCTGATG
AATCTAAGTGTGTTGAAGCCTACCAAAATACTATTATTAAGCCATTGCATAACCAACCAGCTCCAGATGT
TCCATTCCACTGGATTAGAAAACAATACACTCAATCTAAGGATGATACTGAAGAAAGAGATCATATTATT
CAATCTGAAACTTTGGAAGCTCATTTGTAAGCGGCCGCACCCAGCTTTCTTGTACAAAGTGGTGTAGTTA
ATTCATGATGGCCGCTGCAGGTCGACCTCGAGGGGGGGCCCGGTACCCAATTCGCCCTATAGTGAGTCGT
ATTACGCGCGGATCCAGCTTTGGACTTCTTCGCCAGAGGTTTGGTCAAGTCTCCAATCAAGGTTGTCGGC
TTGTCTACCTTGCCAGAAATTTACGAAAAGATGGAAAAGGGTCAAATCGTTGGTAGATACGTTGTTGACA
CTTCTAAATAAGCGAATTTCTTATGATTTATGATTTTTATTATTAAATAAGTTATAAAAAAAATAAGTGT
ATACAAATTTTAAAGTGACTCTTAGGTTTTAAAACGAAAATTCTTATTCTTGAGTAACTCTTTCCTGTAG
GTCAGGTTGCTTTCTCAGGTATAGCATGAGGTCGCTCTTATTGACCACACCTCTACCGGCATGCCAATTC
ACTGGCCGTCGTTTTACAACGTCGTGACTGGGAAAACCCTGGCGTTACCCAACTTAATCGCCTTGCAGCA
CATCCCCCTTTCGCCAGCTGGCGTAATAGCGAAGAGGCCCGCACCGATCGCCCTTCCCAACAGTTGCGCA
GCCTGAATGGCGAATGGCGCCTGATGCGGTATTTTCTCCTTACGCATCTGTGCGGTATTTCACACCGCAT
AATCGGATCGTACTTGTTACCCATCATTGAATTTTGAACATCCGAACCTGGGAGTTTTCCCTGAAACAGA
TAGTATATTTGAACCTGTATAATAATATATAGTCTAGCGCTTTACGGAAGACAATGTATGTATTTCGGTT
CCTGGAGAAACTATTGCATCTATTGCATAGGTAATCTTGCACGTCGCATCCCCGGTTCATTTTCTGCGTT
TCCATCTTGCACTTCAATAGCATATCTTTGTTAACGAAGCATCTGTGCTTCATTTTGTAGAACAAAAATG
CAACGCGAGAGCGCTAATTTTTCAAACAAAGAATCTGAGCTGCATTTTTACAGAACAGAAATGCAACGCG
AAAGCGCTATTTTACCAACGAAGAATCTGTGCTTCATTTTTGTAAAACAAAAATGCAACGCGAGAGCGCT
AATTTTTCAAACAAAGAATCTGAGCTGCATTTTTACAGAACAGAAATGCAACGCGAGAGCGCTATTTTAC
CAACAAAGAATCTATACTTCTTTTTTGTTCTACAAAAATGCATCCCGAGAGCGCTATTTTTCTAACAAAG
CATCTTAGATTACTTTTTTTCTCCTTTGTGCGCTCTATAATGCAGTCTCTTGATAACTTTTTGCACTGTA
GGTCCGTTAAGGTTAGAAGAAGGCTACTTTGGTGTCTATTTTCTCTTCCATAAAAAAAGCCTGACTCCAC
TTCCCGCGTTTACTGATTACTAGCGAAGCTGCGGGTGCATTTTTTCAAGATAAAGGCATCCCCGATTATA
TTCTATACCGATGTGGATTGCGCATACTTTGTGAACAGAAAGTGATAGCGTTGATGATTCTTCATTGGTC
AGAAAATTATGAACGGTTTCTTCTATTTTGTCTCTATATACTACGTATAGGAAATGTTTACATTTTCGTA
TTGTTTTCGATTCACTCTATGAATAGTTCTTACTACAATTTTTTTGTCTAAAGAGTAATACTAGAGATAA
ACATAAAAAATGTAGAGGTCGAGTTTAGATGCAAGTTCAAGGAGCGAAAGGTGGATGGGTAGGTTATATA
GGGATATAGCACAGAGATATATAGCAAAGAGATACTTTTGAGCAATGTTTGTGGAAGCGGTATTCGCAAT
ATTTTAGTAGCTCGTTACAGTCCGGTGCGTTTTTGGTTTTTTGAAAGTGCGTCTTCAGAGCGCTTTTGGT
TTTCAAAAGCGCTCTGAAGTTCCTATACTTTCTAGCTAGAGAATAGGAACTTCGGAATAGGAACTTCAAA
GCGTTTCCGAAAACGAGCGCTTCCGAAAATGCAACGCGAGCTGCGCACATACAGCTCACTGTTCACGTCG
CACCTATATCTGCGTGTTGCCTGTATATATATATACATGAGAAGAACGGCATAGTGCGTGTTTATGCTTA
AATGCGTACTTATATGCGTCTATTTATGTAGGATGAAAGGTAGTCTAGTACCTCCTGTGATATTATCCCA
TTCCATGCGGGGTATCGTATGCTTCCTTCAGCACTACCCTTTAGCTGTTCTATATGCTGCCACTCCTCAA
TTGGATTAGTCTCATCCTTCAATGCTATCATTTCCTTTGATATTGGATCGATCCGATGATAAGCTGTCAA
ACATGAGAATTGGGTAATAACTGATATAATTAAATTGAAGCTCTAATTTGTGAGTTTAGTATACATGCAT
TTACTTATAATACAGTTTTTTAGTTTTGCTGGCCGCATCTTCTCAAATATGCTTCCCAGCCTGCTTTTCT
GTAACGTTCACCCTCTACCTTAGCATCCCTTCCCTTTGCAAATAGTCCTCTTCCAACAATAATAATGTCA
GATCCTGTAGAGACCACATCATCCACGGTTCTATACTGTTGACCCAATGCGTCTCCCTTGTCATCTAAAC
CCACACCGGGTGTCATAATCAACCAATCGTAACCTTCATCTCTTCCACCCATGTCTCTTTGAGCAATAAA
GCCGATAACAAAATCTTTGTCGCTCTTCGCAATGTCAACAGTACCCTTAGTATATTCTCCAGTAGATAGG
GAGCCCTTGCATGACAATTCTGCTAACATCAAAAGGCCTCTAGGTTCCTTTGTTACTTCTTCTGCCGCCT
GCTTCAAACCGCTAACAATACCTGGGCCCACCACACCGTGTGCATTCGTAATGTCTGCCCATTCTGCTAT
TCTGTATACACCCGCAGAGTACTGCAATTTGACTGTATTACCAATGTCAGCAAATTTTCTGTCTTCGAAG
AGTAAAAAATTGTACTTGGCGGATAATGCCTTTAGCGGCTTAACTGTGCCCTCCATGGAAAAATCAGTCA
AGATATCCACATGTGTTTTTAGTAAACAAATTTTGGGACCTAATGCTTCAACTAACTCCAGTAATTCCTT
GGTGGTACGAACATCCAATGAAGCACACAAGTTTGTTTGCTTTTCGTGCATGATATTAAATAGCTTGGCA
GCAACAGGACTAGGATGAGTAGCAGCACGTTCCTTATATGTAGCTTTCGACATGATTTATCTTCGTTTCC
TGCATGTTTTTGTTCTGTGCAGTTGGGTTAAGAATACTGGGCAATTTCATGTTTCTTCAACACTACATAT
GCGTATATATACCAATCTAAGTCTGTGCTCCTTCCTTCGTTCTTCCTTCTGTTCGGAGATTACCGAATCA
AAAAAATTTCAAGGAAACCGAAATCAAAAAAAAGAATAAAAAAAAAATGATGAATTGAAAAGCTAATTCT
TGAAGACGAAAGGGCCTCGTGATACGCCTATTTTTATAGGTTAATGTCATGATAATAATGGTTTCTTAGA
CGTCAGGTGGCACTTTTCGGGGAAATGTGCGCGGAACCCCTATTTGTTTATTTTTCTAAATACATTCAAA
TATGTATCCGCTCATGAGACAATAACCCTGATAAATGCTTCAATAATATTGAAAAAGGAAGAGTATGAGT
ATTCAACATTTCCGTGTCGCCCTTATTCCCTTTTTTGCGGCATTTTGCCTTCCTGTTTTTGCTCACCCAG
AAACGCTGGTGAAAGTAAAAGATGCTGAAGATCAGTTGGGTGCACGAGTGGGTTACATCGAACTGGATCT
CAACAGCGGTAAGATCCTTGAGAGTTTTCGCCCCGAAGAACGTTTTCCAATGATGAGCACTTTTAAAGTT
CTGCTATGTGGCGCGGTATTATCCCGTATTGACGCCGGGCAAGAGCAACTCGGTCGCCGCATACACTATT
CTCAGAATGACTTGGTTGAGTACTCACCAGTCACAGAAAAGCATCTTACGGATGGCATGACAGTAAGAGA
ATTATGCAGTGCTGCCATAACCATGAGTGATAACACTGCGGCCAACTTACTTCTGACAACGATCGGAGGA
CCGAAGGAGCTAACCGCTTTTTTGCACAACATGGGGGATCATGTAACTCGCCTTGATCGTTGGGAACCGG
AGCTGAATGAAGCCATACCAAACGACGAGCGTGACACCACGATGCCTGTAGCAATGGCAACAACGTTGCG
CAAACTATTAACTGGCGAACTACTTACTCTAGCTTCCCGGCAACAATTAATAGACTGGATGGAGGCGGAT
AAAGTTGCAGGACCACTTCTGCGCTCGGCCCTTCCGGCTGGCTGGTTTATTGCTGATAAATCTGGAGCCG
GTGAGCGTGGGTCTCGCGGTATCATTGCAGCACTGGGGCCAGATGGTAAGCCCTCCCGTATCGTAGTTAT
CTACACGACGGGGAGTCAGGCAACTATGGATGAACGAAATAGACAGATCGCTGAGATAGGTGCCTCACTG
ATTAAGCATTGGTAACTGTCAGACCAAGTTTACTCATATATACTTTAGATTGATTTAAAACTTCATTTTT
AATTTAAAAGGATCTAGGTGAAGATCCTTTTTGATAATCTCATGACCAAAATCCCTTAACGTGAGTTTTC
GTTCCACTGAGCGTCAGACCCCGTAGAAAAGATCAAAGGATCTTCTTGAGATCCTTTTTTTCTGCGCGTA
ATCTGCTGCTTGCAAACAAAAAAACCACCGCTACCAGCGGTGGTTTGTTTGCCGGATCAAGAGCTACCAA
CTCTTTTTCCGAAGGTAACTGGCTTCAGCAGAGCGCAGATACCAAATACTGTTCTTCTAGTGTAGCCGTA
GTTAGGCCACCACTTCAAGAACTCTGTAGCACCGCCTACATACCTCGCTCTGCTAATCCTGTTACCAGTG
GCTGCTGCCAGTGGCGATAAGTCGTGTCTTACCGGGTTGGACTCAAGACGATAGTTACCGGATAAGGCGC
AGCGGTCGGGCTGAACGGGGGGTTCGTGCACACAGCCCAGCTTGGAGCGAACGACCTACACCGAACTGAG
ATACCTACAGCGTGAGCTATGAGAAAGCGCCACGCTTCCCGAAGGGAGAAAGGCGGACAGGTATCCGGTA
AGCGGCAGGGTCGGAACAGGAGAGCGCACGAGGGAGCTTCCAGGGGGAAACGCCTGGTATCTTTATAGTC
CTGTCGGGTTTCGCCACCTCTGACTTGAGCGTCGATTTTTGTGATGCTCGTCAGGGGGGCGGAGCCTATG
GAAAAACGCCAGCAACGCGGCCTTTTTACGGTTCCTGGCCTTTTGCTGGCCTTTTGCTCACATGTTCTTT
CCTGCGTTATCCCCTGATTCTGTGGATAACCGTATTACCGCCTTTGAGTGAGCTGATACCGCTCGCCGCA
GCCGAACGACCGAGCGCAGCGAGTCAGTGAGCGAGGAAGCGGAAGAGCGCCCAATACGCAAACCGCCTCT
CCCCGCGCGTTGGCCGATTCATTAATGCAGCTGGCACGACAGGTTTCCCGACTGGAAAGCGGGCAGTGAG
CGCAACGCAATTAATGTGAGTTAGCTCACTCATTAGGCACCCCAGGCTTTACACTTTATGCTTCCGGCTC
GTATGTTGTGTGGAATTGTGAGCGGATAACAATTTCACACAGGAAACAGCTATGACCATGATTACGCCAA
GCTTACCGCATCAGGAAATTGTAAGCGTTAATATTTTGTTAAAATTCGCGTTAAATTTTTGTTAAATCAG
CTCATTTTTTAACCAATAGGCCGAAATCGGCAAAATCCCTTATAAATCAAAAGAATAGACCGAGATAGGG
T
[37 nt withheld, positions 7492-7528]
AAAGAACGTGGACTCCAACGTCAAAGG
[49 nt withheld, positions 7556-7604]
T
[91 nt withheld, positions 7606-7696]
G
[124 nt withheld, positions 7698-7821]
CCATTCGC
Features (pLannotate 1.2.2; 28 found; start..end, strand, type, name):
      3..257     -  CDS            BRP1 (fragment): BRP1_YEAST - Protein predicted: Swiss-Prot protein existence level 4. From Saccharomyces cerevisiae (strain ATCC 204508 / S288c) (Baker's yeast).
    359..375     -  promoter       ARG4 promoter (fragment): S. cerevisiae ARG4
    480..563     +  CDS            YG007_YEAST: Protein predicted: Swiss-Prot protein existence level 4. From Saccharomyces cerevisiae (strain ATCC 204508 / S288c) (Baker's yeast).
    800..824     +  protein_bind   attB1: mutant version of attB; recombination site for the Gateway® BP reaction BP Clonase™
    825..848     +  misc_feature   MCS (fragment): multiple cloning site
    892..978     +  CDS            CYP2C1 (fragment): CP2C1_RABIT - Experimental evidence at protein level: Swiss-Prot protein existence level 1. Cytochromes P450 are a group of heme-thiolate monooxygenases. In liver microsomes, this enzyme is involved in an NADPH-dependent electron transport pathway. It oxidizes a variety of structurally unrelated compounds, including steroids, fatty acids, and xenobiotics. From Oryctolagus cuniculus (Rabbit).
    973..1016    +  misc_feature   MCS (fragment): multiple cloning site
   1042..1485    +  CDS            Jred (fragment): Jred is a basic (constitutively fluorescent) red fluorescent protein published in 2004, derived from Anthoathecata. It has low acid sensitivity.
   1719..1743    -  protein_bind   attB2: mutant version of attB; recombination site for the Gateway® BP reaction BP Clonase™
   1771..1797    +  misc_feature   MCS (fragment): pBluescript multiple cloning site
   1806..1824    -  promoter       T7 promoter: promoter for bacteriophage T7 RNA polymerase
   1825..1968    +  CDS            ADH1 (fragment): ADH1_YEAST - Also known as ADC1. Experimental evidence at protein level: Swiss-Prot protein existence level 1. This isozyme preferentially catalyzes the conversion of primary unbranched alcohols to their corresponding aldehydes. Also shows activity toward secondary alcohols. From Saccharomyces cerevisiae (strain ATCC 204508 / S288c) (Baker's yeast).
   1972..2159    +  terminator     ADH1 terminator: S. cerevisiae ADH1; transcription terminator for the S. cerevisiae alcohol dehydrogenase 1 (ADH1) gene
   2167..2324    +  CDS            lacZα (fragment): LacZα fragment of β-galactosidase; lacZ fragment
   2330..2381    -  misc_feature   bom (fragment): basis of mobility region from pBR322
   2386..2469    +  CDS            RAF1 (fragment): RAF_YEAST - Experimental evidence at transcript level: Swiss-Prot protein existence level 2. Antagonizes transcriptional repression of recombinase FLP by REP1-REP2. May play a role in plasmid partitioning. From Saccharomyces cerevisiae (strain ATCC 204508 / S288c) (Baker's yeast).
   2623..3969    -  rep_origin     2μ ori: yeast 2μ plasmid origin of replication
   3974..3990    -  promoter       tet promoter (fragment): E. coli promoter for tetracycline efflux protein gene
   4080..4883    -  CDS            URA3: orotidine-5'-phosphate decarboxylase, required for uracil biosynthesis; S. cerevisiae URA3; yeast auxotrophic marker, counterselectable with 5-fluoroorotic acid (5-FOA)
   4884..5099    -  promoter       URA3 promoter: S. cerevisiae URA3
   5210..5314    +  promoter       AmpR promoter: bla
   5315..6175    +  CDS            AmpR: β-lactamase; bla; confers resistance to ampicillin, carbenicillin, and related antibiotics
   6346..6934    +  rep_origin     ori: high-copy-number ColE1/pMB1/pBR322/pUC origin of replication
   7117..7209    +  CDS            lacI (fragment): lac repressor; lacI; The lac repressor binds to the lac operator to inhibit transcription in E. coli. This inhibition can be relieved by adding lactose or isopropyl-β-D-thiogalactopyranoside (IPTG).
   7222..7243    +  protein_bind   CAP binding site: CAP binding activates transcription in the presence of cAMP. E. coli catabolite activator protein
   7258..7288    +  promoter       lac promoter: promoter for the E. coli lac operon
   7296..7312    +  protein_bind   lac operator: The lac repressor binds to the lac operator to inhibit transcription in E. coli. This inhibition can be relieved by adding lactose or isopropyl-β-D-thiogalactopyranoside (IPTG). lac repressor encoded by lacI
   7393..7821    -  rep_origin     f1 ori (sequence partly withheld): f1 bacteriophage origin of replication; arrow indicates direction of (+) strand synthesis
