[The description below was written by a language model from this plasmid's Addgene catalogue record and pLannotate feature annotations shown in this document.]
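Description:
pDRF1 Cyterm-ymStayGold is a yeast–E. coli shuttle plasmid of about 7.8 kb for expressing a tagged fluorescent protein in budding yeast. The catalogue lists the backbone as pDRF4, although the plasmid name says pDRF1; the record does not resolve this difference. In bacteria the plasmid replicates from a high-copy ColE1/pUC-type origin and is selected with ampicillin through the bla gene. An f1 origin and lac promoter/operator remnants are carried over from the parental cloning vector. In Saccharomyces cerevisiae it is maintained as a multicopy episome through the 2μ origin, with URA3 under its own promoter giving uracil prototrophy in ura3 strains and allowing counterselection with 5-FOA.

The synthetic insert lies between attB1 and attB2 Gateway recombination sites and is followed by the ADH1 terminator. It begins with a short segment matching the N-terminus of rabbit cytochrome P450 2C1, which corresponds to the "Cyterm" tag, a membrane anchor that places the fused protein on the cytoplasmic face of the endoplasmic reticulum. This is joined through linker or polylinker sequence to the fluorescent protein coding region. The annotation tool labels part of that region as a fragment of Jred, which is probably a partial homology hit rather than the true identity, since the catalogue names the protein as ymStayGold, a StayGold variant. The yeast promoter driving the fusion is not annotated or stated; the upstream region only gives fragmentary hits to yeast genomic sequences (BRP1 and a predicted ORF). The associated study compares new fluorescent proteins side by side in budding yeast, so the construct probably served as one of its test constructs, although the record does not name the assay.
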