Addgene plasmid #219855: pDRF1 Cyterm-ymStayGold
Purpose: expression of Cyterm-ymStayGold in budding yeast
Depositing lab: Bas Teusink. Depositing organization: Vrije Universiteit Amsterdam. Publication: Side-by-Side Systematic Characterization of Novel FPs in Budding Yeast. Botman D, de Groot DH, Wehrens M, van Rossum K, Yska S, van der Kieft B, Albert V, Minghetti N, Goedhart J, Teusink B. ACS Synth Biol. 2026 Apr 1. doi: 10.1021/acssynbio.5c00676. PubMed 41919951.
Backbone
  Vector backbone: pDRF4
  Vector type: Yeast Expression
Growth in bacteria
  Bacterial resistance: Ampicillin, 100 μg/mL
  Growth temperature: 37°C
  Growth strain: DH5alpha
  Copy number: High Copy
Gene/Insert
  Gene/Insert name: Cyterm-ymStayGold
  Species: Synthetic
  Cloning method: Restriction Enzyme; 5′ cloning site Unknown (unknown if destroyed)
Terms and licenses: Academic/Nonprofit Terms; Industry Terms
How to cite: pDRF1 Cyterm-ymStayGold was a gift from Bas Teusink (Addgene plasmid # 219855 ; http://n2t.net/addgene:219855 ; RRID:Addgene_219855)
